Addgene plasmid #53523: NPC1 His6 EYFP
Depositing lab: Matthew Scott. Depositing organization: Stanford University. Publication: Anatomically defined neuron-based rescue of neurodegenerative Niemann-Pick type C disorder. Lopez ME, Klein AD, Dimbil UJ, Scott MP. J Neurosci. 2011 Mar 23;31(12):4367-78. doi: 10.1523/JNEUROSCI.5981-10.2011. PubMed 21430138.
Backbone
  Vector backbone: N3
  Vector type: Mammalian Expression
Growth in bacteria
  Bacterial resistance: Kanamycin, 50 μg/mL
  Growth temperature: 37°C
  Growth strain: DH5alpha
  Copy number: Unknown
Gene/Insert
  Gene/Insert name: NPC1
  Species: M. musculus (mouse)
  Promoter: CMV
  Tag / fusion protein: His6 (C terminal on backbone); EYFP (C terminal on backbone)
  Cloning method: Unknown
  Sequencing primers: 5′ CMV-F; 3′ EXFP-internal-R
Terms and licenses: Academic/Nonprofit Terms; Industry Terms: Not Available to Industry
How to cite: NPC1 His6 EYFP was a gift from Matthew Scott (Addgene plasmid # 53523 ; http://n2t.net/addgene:53523 ; RRID:Addgene_53523)
