[The description below was written by a language model from this plasmid's Addgene catalogue record.]
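Description:
NPC1 His6 EYFP is a mammalian expression plasmid built on a backbone recorded simply as "N3", a designation that suggests the N-series fluorescent protein fusion vectors, in which a gene is cloned upstream of the fluorescent protein so that the reporter ends up at the C terminus. It is propagated in E. coli under kanamycin selection. The record gives no copy number, does not name the origin of replication, and mentions no mammalian selection marker. No feature table is supplied, so the finer architecture, including polyadenylation signals and linker sequences, cannot be described here.

The payload is mouse (M. musculus) NPC1, which encodes the Niemann-Pick type C1 protein, a large multi-pass membrane protein of late endosomes and lysosomes involved in moving cholesterol out of that compartment. Expression is driven by the CMV promoter, a strong constitutive promoter in most mammalian cell types. The coding sequence is fused at its C terminus to a His6 tag and to EYFP, both listed as supplied by the backbone. The hexahistidine tag allows metal-affinity purification or anti-His detection, while EYFP permits direct fluorescence imaging of the fusion protein's expression and subcellular localisation. The cloning method is recorded as unknown.

The associated publication concerns neuron-based rescue of the neurodegenerative Niemann-Pick type C disorder. This is consistent with the construct serving as a source of a traceable, fluorescently labelled NPC1 for expression and localisation studies or functional complementation in NPC1-deficient cells, though the record does not spell out its exact role in that work.
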