>Addgene plasmid #53523 | NPC1 His6 EYFP | addgene partial sequence | sequence record 87593 | CMV-F 5'-CGCAAATGGGCGGTAGGCGTG-3'
AGCAGAGCTGGTTTAGTGAACCGTCAGATCCGCTAGCGCTACCGGACTCAGATCTCGAGCGGCCGCCAGT
GTGATGGATATCTGCAGAATTCGGCTTGAGCCGAACTGAGAGCTGTAGCCCCGCGCGGCGACAGCATGGG
TGCGCACCACCCGGCCCTCGGCCTGCTGCTGCTGCTGCTGTGCCCTGCGCAGGTGTTTTCGCAATCCTGT
GTTTGGTATGGAGAGTGTGGAATTGCGACTGGAGATAAGAGGTACAACTGTAAATATTCTGGCCCACCAA
AACCCCTCCCAAAGGACGGCTATGACTTAGTGCAGGAACTCTGTCCAGGACTCTTCTTTGACAATGTCAG
TCTCTGCTGTGACATTCAACAGCTTCAGACGCTGAAGAGTAACCTGCAGCTGCCCCTGCAGTTCCTGTCC
AGGTGTCCGTCATGTTTTTATAACCTAATGACCCTGTTTTGTGAGCTAACATGTAGCCCACACCAGAGTC
AGTTTCTGAATGTGACAGCAACTGAGGATTATTTTGATCCTAAGACACAGGAGAATAAAACAAATGTAAA
GGAATTAGAGTACTTTGTCGGACAGAGCTTCGCGAATGCGATGTACAATGCCTGCCGTGATGTGGAGGCG
CCTTCCAGTAACGAGAAGGCCTTAGGACTCTTGTGTGGGAGGGATGCCCGTGCCTGCAATGCCACCAACT
GGATTGAGTACATGTTCAATAAAGACAACGGACAAGCGCCATTTACCATCATTCCTGTGTTTTCAGATCT
TTCAATCCTTGGGATGGAGCCCATGAGAAATGCCACCAAAGGCTGCAATGAGTCTGTAGATGAGGTCACG
GGGCCATGTAGCTGCCAGGACTGCTCCATCGTCTGCGGCC
