>Addgene plasmid #53523 | NPC1 His6 EYFP | addgene partial sequence | sequence record 87596 | EGFP-N 5'-CGTCGCCGTCCAGCTCGACCAG-3'
GCTCCTCGCCCTTGCTCACCATGGTGGCGATGGATCCCGGGCCCGCGGTACCGTGGTGGTGGTGGTGGTG
AAAATTGAGGAGCCGTTCTCTCTCTGTCCCTCTGTAGCGCTCGTAAGTGGTGTGTCTTTTAGCTTTATTC
ACCGACGGCCCTATGTAACTGAGTAAGACGGGAAGAAATATTAGTCCATGAGTGGCTCCGAGTAAGACCA
TGGCTAAGTACATCCTGAAGTAAAATATCTCAAAAATTTGAGATTTGGCAAAGGCTAACACCACGATCCC
TCCAAATTTCGTAAGTGTGATTCCACTGAATACAGAACTACCCATGTGGGCCAGTGCCTCTTCCGCCCGG
CTCACTCGGCTTCCTTTGGTACTCATGGTGAATGCTCTCGTTATATGGCTGCAGAACTCCACAGAAATGC
CGCAGCTCATCACCAAGTTGACCAAGGAGACCGCATTCAGACTGATGCCCCACAGCCACATGACACCGAA
CATGTTGACCAGGATCATGGCTATGGTGATACACATGATGACCGCAGACCACAGCTCACAGCCCAGAACC
ACCAAGGTCACCAGAAATATGGAGCCCAGAGACACACTGAGGTTAAAGATGGTGTCATCAATAATGGTCA
GGTACTGTTCATAGAAGACGTAGAACACACTGTAAGGGAATACGCGGTAGTCACTCCCCTTAGAACGCAT
GGTTTCCGTGATGTTACTGGCTATTAGCCGAGCTTTCTTCATGGCATCAGTATAGTCAGCGGAGGTCTTA
AGTATGGTGTGGTAGGTCATGAAGTAAGTGGCCCCAATGTAAGTGTCATCTCCCACAATGTTAACAGCTG
AACC
