>Addgene plasmid #53523 | NPC1 His6 EYFP | addgene partial sequence | sequence record 87600 | SV40pA-R 5'-GAAATTTGTGATGCTATTGC-3'
GTTAACAACAACAATTGCATTCATTTTATGTTTCAGGTTCAGGGGGAGGTGTGGGAGGTTTTTTAAAGCA
AGTAAAACCTCTACAAATGTGGTATGGCTGATTATGATCTAGAGTCGCGGCCGCTTTACTTGTACAGCTC
GTCCATGCCGAGAGTGATCCCGGCGGCGGTCACGAACTCCAGCAGGACCATGTGATCGCGCTTCTCGTTG
GGGTCTTTGCTCAGGGCGGACTGGTAGCTCAGGTAGTGGTTGTCGGGCAGCAGCACGGGGCCGTCGCCGA
TGGGGGTGTTCTGCTGGTAGTGGTCGGCGAGCTGCACGCTGCCGTCCTCGATGTTGTGGCGGATCTTGAA
GTTCACCTTGATGCCGTTCTTCTGCTTGTCGGCCATGATATAGACGTTGTGGCTGTTGTAGTTGTACTCC
AGCTTGTGCCCCAGGATGTTGCCGTCCTCCTTGAAGTCGATGCCCTTCAGCTCGATGCGGTTCACCAGGG
TGTCGCCCTCGAACTTCACCTCGGCGCGGGTCTTGTAGTTGCCGTCGTCCTTGAAGAAGATGGTGCGCTC
CTGGACGTAGCCTTCGGGCATGGCGGACTTGAAGAAGTCGTGCTGCTTCATGTGGTCGGGGTAGCGGGCG
AAGCACTGCAGGCCGTAGCCGAAGGTGGTCACGAGGGTGGGCCAGGGCACGGGCAGCTTGCCGGTGGTGC
AGATGAACTTCAGGGTCAGCTTGCCGTAGGTGGCATCGCCCTCGCCCTCGCCGGACACGCTGAACTTGTG
GCCGTTTACGTCGCCGTCCAGCTCGACCAGGATGGGCACCACCCCGGTGAACAGCTCCTCGCCCTTGCTC
ACCATGGTGGCGATGGATCCCGGGCCCGCGGTACCGTGGTGG
